Addgene plasmid #50705: ptCMV-153/47-VR-NI
Purpose: Final destination vector
Depositing lab: Takashi Yamamoto. Depositing organization: Hiroshima University. Publication: Repeating pattern of non-RVD variations in DNA-binding modules enhances TALEN activity. Sakuma T, Ochiai H, Kaneko T, Mashimo T, Tokumasu D, Sakane Y, Suzuki K, Miyamoto T, Sakamoto N, Matsuura S, Yamamoto T. Sci Rep. 2013 Nov 29;3:3379. doi: 10.1038/srep03379. PubMed 24287550.
Backbone
  Vector backbone: pCMV
  Vector type: TALEN
  Selectable markers: Hygromycin
Growth in bacteria
  Bacterial resistance: Ampicillin, 100 μg/mL
  Growth temperature: 37°C
  Growth strain: XL1 Blue
  Copy number: High Copy
Gene/Insert
  Gene/Insert name: TALEN-FokI nuclease backbone
  Species: Xanthamonas oryzae
  Promoter: CMV
  Tag / fusion protein: Flag (N terminal on insert)
  Cloning method: Unknown
  Sequencing primers: 5′ ccactgcttactggcttatcgaa; 3′ acagtgggagtggcaccttc
Terms and licenses: Academic/Nonprofit Terms; Industry Terms: Not Available to Industry
How to cite: ptCMV-153/47-VR-NI was a gift from Takashi Yamamoto (Addgene plasmid # 50705 ; http://n2t.net/addgene:50705 ; RRID:Addgene_50705)
