[The description below was written by a language model from this plasmid's Addgene catalogue record and pLannotate feature annotations shown in this document.]
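Description:
ptCMV-153/47-VR-NI is a mammalian TALEN expression plasmid on a pCMV backbone, catalogued as a "final destination vector", meaning the recipient into which an assembled array of TALE DNA-binding repeats is placed to complete a functional nuclease. It is propagated in E. coli at high copy from a ColE1/pUC-type origin under ampicillin selection (AmpR). An SV40 early promoter driving the hygromycin phosphotransferase gene (hph), followed by an SV40 polyadenylation signal, provides hygromycin selection in transfected mammalian cells. A partial f1 origin and several short fragments of other markers appear to be backbone remnants.

The expression unit starts with the CMV enhancer and promoter, followed by a T7 promoter and a Xenopus β-globin 5'-UTR translational enhancer. This arrangement would also allow in vitro transcription of mRNA, although the record does not state that use. The open reading frame begins with an N-terminal FLAG tag fused to a TALE N-terminal segment (annotated by homology to Xanthomonas AvrXa10). Next comes a reverse-oriented lacZα cassette with its lac promoter, operator, CAP site and pBluescript-derived polylinker sequence. It sits where the repeat array would go and most likely acts as a replaceable stuffer for blue/white screening of successful assemblies. Downstream are a short TALE C-terminal segment (matched to AvrBs3), the FokI nuclease domain and a bGH polyadenylation signal.

The "153/47" in the name probably denotes the lengths of the retained N- and C-terminal TALE truncations, and "NI" the repeat-variable diresidue of the built-in last repeat, but the record does not define these terms or "VR". The associated publication concerns non-RVD variation in the DNA-binding modules as a means of enhancing TALEN activity.
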