Features (pLannotate 1.2.2; 30 found; start..end, strand, type, name):
     95..203     +  rep_origin     f1 ori (fragment): f1 bacteriophage origin of replication; arrow indicates direction of (+) strand synthesis
    217..546     +  promoter       SV40 promoter: SV40 enhancer and early promoter
    595..1617    +  CDS            hph: KHYB_ECOLX - Experimental evidence at protein level: Swiss-Prot protein existence level 1. The aminoglycoside phosphotransferases achieve inactivation of their antibiotic substrates by phosphorylation. Only phosphorylates hygromycin and closely related compounds such as demethyl analogs and destomycin. From Escherichia coli.
   1630..1755    +  CDS            ble (fragment): BLE_KLEPN - Experimental evidence at protein level: Swiss-Prot protein existence level 1. Binding protein with a strong affinity to the bleomycin family of antibiotics. Binds to CL990; an antimitotic-antibiotic compound. From Klebsiella pneumoniae.
   1750..1871    +  polyA_signal   SV40 poly(A) signal: SV40 polyadenylation signal
   1924..2784    -  CDS            AmpR: β-lactamase; bla; confers resistance to ampicillin, carbenicillin, and related antibiotics
   2787..2883    -  promoter       AmpR promoter (fragment): bla
   2913..2937    -  CDS            KanR (fragment): aminoglycoside phosphotransferase; aph(3')-Ia; confers resistance to kanamycin
   3048..3636    +  rep_origin     ori: high-copy-number ColE1/pMB1/pBR322/pUC origin of replication
   3861..3878    +  terminator     rrnB T2 terminator (fragment): transcription terminator T2 from the E. coli rrnB gene
   3903..3922    -  CDS            lacZα (fragment): LacZα fragment of β-galactosidase; lacZ fragment
   4378..4394    +  protein_bind   lac operator: The lac repressor binds to the lac operator to inhibit transcription in E. coli. This inhibition can be relieved by adding lactose or isopropyl-β-D-thiogalactopyranoside (IPTG). lac repressor encoded by lacI
   4421..4800    +  enhancer       CMV enhancer: human cytomegalovirus immediate early enhancer
   4801..5004    +  promoter       CMV promoter: human cytomegalovirus (CMV) immediate early promoter
   5000..5033    +  LTR            5' LTR (truncated) (fragment): truncated 5' long terminal repeat (LTR) from HIV-1
   5049..5067    +  promoter       T7 promoter: promoter for bacteriophage T7 RNA polymerase
   5075..5117    +  5'UTR          Xenopus globin 5'-UTR: translational enhancer from the 5'-UTR of the major beta-globin gene of Xenopus laevis
   5179..5198    +  CDS            3xFLAG (fragment): three tandem FLAG® epitope tags
   5227..5703    +  CDS            avrXa10 (fragment): AVX10_XANOO - Experimental evidence at protein level: Swiss-Prot protein existence level 1. Avirulence protein. Induces the hypersensitive response (HR)in rice plants carrying the resistance gene Xa10. Activity depends on the presence of the core repeat domains; replacement with repeat domains from other proteins (AvrBs3 of X.euvesicatoria (AC P14727) or AvrXa7 of this organism) does not elicit the HR. Probably acts as a transcription factor in its host plant (rice) to induce plant resistance or disease. From Xanthomonas oryzae pv. oryzae.
   5705..5723    -  rep_origin     f1 ori (fragment): f1 bacteriophage origin of replication; arrow indicates direction of (+) strand synthesis
   5728..5883    -  CDS            lacZα (fragment): LacZα fragment of β-galactosidase; lacZ fragment
   5891..5909    +  promoter       T7 promoter: promoter for bacteriophage T7 RNA polymerase
   5918..5941    -  misc_feature   MCS (fragment): pBluescript multiple cloning site
   5957..5975    -  promoter       T3 promoter: promoter for bacteriophage T3 RNA polymerase
   6020..6036    -  protein_bind   lac operator: The lac repressor binds to the lac operator to inhibit transcription in E. coli. This inhibition can be relieved by adding lactose or isopropyl-β-D-thiogalactopyranoside (IPTG). lac repressor encoded by lacI
   6044..6074    -  promoter       lac promoter: promoter for the E. coli lac operon
   6089..6110    -  protein_bind   CAP binding site: CAP binding activates transcription in the presence of cAMP. E. coli catabolite activator protein
   6209..6352    +  CDS            avrBs3 (fragment): AVRB3_XANEU - Experimental evidence at protein level: Swiss-Prot protein existence level 1. Avirulence protein. Acts as a transcription factor in C.annuum plants. In susceptible plants lacking the Bs3 resistance gene induces expression of a number of genes, including genes homologous to a family of auxin-induced genes, alpha-expansin genes, pectate lyase, anthocyanidin glucoside rhamnosyl transferase and at least one transcription factor, UPA20. Their expression leads to plant hypertrophy in mesophyll cells, probably mainly mediated by UPA20 (PubMed:17962565). In resistant plants induces the h
   6356..6943    +  CDS            fokIR (fragment): T2F1_PLAOK - Also known as rfoKI. Experimental evidence at protein level: Swiss-Prot protein existence level 1. Recognizes the double-stranded sequence 5'-GGATG-3'/3'-CATCC- 5' and cleaves respectively 14 bases after G-1 and 13 bases before C-1. From Planomicrobium okeanokoites (Planococcus okeanokoites) (Flavobacterium okeanokoites).
   6961..94      +  polyA_signal   bGH poly(A) signal (across the origin): bovine growth hormone polyadenylation signal
>Addgene plasmid #50705 | ptCMV-153/47-VR-NI | depositor full sequence | sequence record 75858 | ptCMV-153/47-VR-NI sequence 6978 bps
AGCCATCTGTTGTTTGCCCCTCCCCCGTGCCTTCCTTGACCCTGGAAGGTGCCACTCCCACTGTCCTTTC
CTAATAAAATGAGGAAATTGCATCACAACACTCAACCCTATCTCGGTCTATTCTTTTGATTTATAAGGGA
TTTTGCCGATTTCGGCCTATTGGTTAAAAAATGAGCTGATTTAACAAAAATTTAACGCGAATTAATTCTG
TGGAATGTGTGTCAGTTAGGGTGTGGAAAGTCCCCAGGCTCCCCAGCAGGCAGAAGTATGCAAAGCATGC
ATCTCAATTAGTCAGCAACCAGGTGTGGAAAGTCCCCAGGCTCCCCAGCAGGCAGAAGTATGCAAAGCAT
GCATCTCAATTAGTCAGCAACCATAGTCCCGCCCCTAACTCCGCCCATCCCGCCCCTAACTCCGCCCAGT
TCCGCCCATTCTCCGCCCCATGGCTGACTAATTTTTTTTATTTATGCAGAGGCCGAGGCCGCCTCTGCCT
CTGAGCTATTCCAGAAGTAGTGAGGAGGCTTTTTTGGAGGCCTAGGCTTTTGCAAAAAGCTCCCGGGAGC
TTGTATATCCATTTTCGGATCTGATCAGCACGTGATGAAAAAGCCTGAACTCACCGCGACGTCTGTCGAG
AAGTTTCTGATCGAAAAGTTCGACAGCGTTTCCGACCTGATGCAGCTCTCGGAGGGCGAAGAATCTCGTG
CTTTCAGCTTCGATGTAGGAGGGCGTGGATATGTCCTGCGGGTAAATAGCTGCGCCGATGGTTTCTACAA
AGATCGTTATGTTTATCGGCACTTTGCATCGGCCGCGCTCCCGATTCCGGAAGTGCTTGACATTGGGGAA
TTCAGCGAGAGCCTGACCTATTGCATCTCCCGCCGTGCACAGGGTGTCACGTTGCAAGACCTGCCTGAAA
CCGAACTGCCCGCTGTTCTGCAGCCGGTCGCGGAGGCCATGGATGCGATCGCTGCGGCCGATCTTAGCCA
GACGAGCGGGTTCGGCCCATTCGGACCGCAAGGAATCGGTCAATACACTACATGGCGTGATTTCATATGC
GCGATTGCTGATCCCCATGTGTATCACTGGCAAACTGTGATGGACGACACCGTCAGTGCGTCCGTCGCGC
AGGCTCTCGATGAGCTGATGCTTTGGGCCGAGGACTGCCCCGAAGTCCGGCACCTCGTGCACGCGGATTT
CGGCTCCAACAATGTCCTGACGGACAATGGCCGCATAACAGCGGTCATTGACTGGAGCGAGGCGATGTTC
GGGGATTCCCAATACGAGGTCGCCAACATCTTCTTCTGGAGGCCGTGGTTGGCTTGTATGGAGCAGCAGA
CGCGCTACTTCGAGCGGAGGCATCCGGAGCTTGCAGGATCGCCGCGGCTCCGGGCGTATATGCTCCGCAT
TGGTCTTGACCAACTCTATCAGAGCTTGGTTGACGGCAATTTCGATGATGCAGCTTGGGCGCAGGGTCGA
TGCGACGCAATCGTCCGATCCGGAGCCGGGACTGTCGGGCGTACACAAATCGCCCGCAGAAGCGCGGCCG
TCTGGACCGATGGCTGTGTAGAAGTACTCGCCGATAGTGGAAACCGACGCCCCAGCACTCGTCCGAGGGC
AAAGGAATAGCACGTGCTACGAGATTTCGATTCCACCGCCGCCTTCTATGAAAGGTTGGGCTTCGGAATC
GTTTTCCGGGACGCCGGCTGGATGATCCTCCAGCGCGGGGATCTCATGCTGGAGTTCTTCGCCCACCCCA
ACTTGTTTATTGCAGCTTATAATGGTTACAAATAAAGCAATAGCATCACAAATTTCACAAATAAAGCATT
TTTTTCACTGCATTCTAGTTGTGGTTTGTCCAAACTCATCAATGTATCTTATCATGTCTGTATACCGTCG
ACCTCTAGCTAGAGCTTGGCGTAATCATGGTCATTACCAATGCTTAATCAGTGAGGCACCTATCTCAGCG
ATCTGTCTATTTCGTTCATCCATAGTTGCCTGACTCCCCGTCGTGTAGATAACTACGATACGGGAGGGCT
TACCATCTGGCCCCAGCGCTGCGATGATACCGCGAGAACCACGCTCACCGGCTCCGGATTTATCAGCAAT
AAACCAGCCAGCCGGAAGGGCCGAGCGCAGAAGTGGTCCTGCAACTTTATCCGCCTCCATCCAGTCTATT
AATTGTTGCCGGGAAGCTAGAGTAAGTAGTTCGCCAGTTAATAGTTTGCGCAACGTTGTTGCCATCGCTA
CAGGCATCGTGGTGTCACGCTCGTCGTTTGGTATGGCTTCATTCAGCTCCGGTTCCCAACGATCAAGGCG
AGTTACATGATCCCCCATGTTGTGCAAAAAAGCGGTTAGCTCCTTCGGTCCTCCGATCGTTGTCAGAAGT
AAGTTGGCCGCAGTGTTATCACTCATGGTTATGGCAGCACTGCATAATTCTCTTACTGTCATGCCATCCG
TAAGATGCTTTTCTGTGACTGGTGAGTACTCAACCAAGTCATTCTGAGAATAGTGTATGCGGCGACCGAG
TTGCTCTTGCCCGGCGTCAATACGGGATAATACCGCGCCACATAGCAGAACTTTAAAAGTGCTCATCATT
GGAAAACGTTCTTCGGGGCGAAAACTCTCAAGGATCTTACCGCTGTTGAGATCCAGTTCGATGTAACCCA
CTCGTGCACCCAACTGATCTTCAGCATCTTTTACTTTCACCAGCGTTTCTGGGTGAGCAAAAACAGGAAG
GCAAAATGCCGCAAAAAAGGGAATAAGGGCGACACGGAAATGTTGAATACTCATATTCTTCCTTTTTCAA
TATTATTGAAGCATTTATCAGGGTTATTGTCTCATGAGCGGATACATATTTGAATGTATTTAGAAAAATA
AACAAATAGGGGTCAGTGTTACAACCAATTAACCAATTCTGAACATTATCGCGAGCCCATTTATACCTGA
ATATGGCTCATAACACCCCTTGCTCATGACCAAAATCCCTTAACGTGAGTTACGCGCGCGTCGTTCCACT
GAGCGTCAGACCCCGTAGAAAAGATCAAAGGATCTTCTTGAGATCCTTTTTTTCTGCGCGTAATCTGCTG
CTTGCAAACAAAAAAACCACCGCTACCAGCGGTGGTTTGTTTGCCGGATCAAGAGCTACCAACTCTTTTT
CCGAAGGTAACTGGCTTCAGCAGAGCGCAGATACCAAATACTGTTCTTCTAGTGTAGCCGTAGTTAGCCC
ACCACTTCAAGAACTCTGTAGCACCGCCTACATACCTCGCTCTGCTAATCCTGTTACCAGTGGCTGCTGC
CAGTGGCGATAAGTCGTGTCTTACCGGGTTGGACTCAAGACGATAGTTACCGGATAAGGCGCAGCGGTCG
GGCTGAACGGGGGGTTCGTGCACACAGCCCAGCTTGGAGCGAACGACCTACACCGAACTGAGATACCTAC
AGCGTGAGCTATGAGAAAGCGCCACGCTTCCCGAAGGGAGAAAGGCGGACAGGTATCCGGTAAGCGGCAG
GGTCGGAACAGGAGAGCGCACGAGGGAGCTTCCAGGGGGAAACGCCTGGTATCTTTATAGTCCTGTCGGG
TTTCGCCACCTCTGACTTGAGCGTCGATTTTTGTGATGCTCGTCAGGGGGGCGGAGCCTATGGAAAAACG
CCAGCAACGCGGCCTTTTTACGGTTCCTGGCCTTTTGCTGGCCTTTTGCTCACATGTTCTTTCCTGCGTT
ATCCCCTGATTCTGTGGATAACCGTATTACCGCCTTTGAGTGAGCTGATACCGCTCGCCGCAGCCGAACG
ACCGAGCGCAGCGAGTCAGTGAGCGAGGAAGCGGAAGGCGAGAGTAGGGAACTGCCAGGCATCAAACTAA
GCAGAAGGCCCCTGACGGATGGCCTTTTTGCGTTTCTACAAACTCTTTCTGTGTTGTAAAACGACGGCCA
GTCTTAAGCTCGGGCCCCCTGGGCGGTTCTGATAACGAGTAATCGTTAATCCGCAAATAACGTAAAAACC
CGCTTCGGCGGGTTTTTTTATGGGGGGAGTTTAGGGAAAGAGCATTTGTCAGAATATTTAAGGGCGCCTG
TCACTTTGCTTGATATATGAGAATTATTTAACCTTATAAATGAGAAAAAAGCAACGCACTTTAAATAAGA
TACGTTGCTTTTTCGATTGATGAACACCTATAATTAAACTATTCATCTATTATTTATGATTTTTTGTATA
TACAATATTTCTAGTTTGTTAAAGAGAATTAAGAAAATAAATCTCGAAAATAATAAAGGGAAAATCAGTT
TTTGATATCAAAATTATACATGTCAACGATAATACAAAATATAATACAAACTATAAGATGTTATCAGTAT
TTATTATCATTTAGAATAAATTTTGTGTCGCCCTTAATTGTGAGCGGATAACAATTACGAGCTTCATGCA
CAGTGGCGTTGACATTGATTATTGACTAGTTATTAATAGTAATCAATTACGGGGTCATTAGTTCATAGCC
CATATATGGAGTTCCGCGTTACATAACTTACGGTAAATGGCCCGCCTGGCTGACCGCCCAACGACCCCCG
CCCATTGACGTCAATAATGACGTATGTTCCCATAGTAACGCCAATAGGGACTTTCCATTGACGTCAATGG
GTGGAGTATTTACGGTAAACTGCCCACTTGGCAGTACATCAAGTGTATCATATGCCAAGTACGCCCCCTA
TTGACGTCAATGACGGTAAATGGCCCGCCTGGCATTATGCCCAGTACATGACCTTATGGGACTTTCCTAC
TTGGCAGTACATCTACGTATTAGTCATCGCTATTACCATGGTGATGCGGTTTTGGCAGTACATCAATGGG
CGTGGATAGCGGTTTGACTCACGGGGATTTCCAAGTCTCCACCCCATTGACGTCAATGGGAGTTTGTTTT
GGCACCAAAATCAACGGGACTTTCCAAAATGTCGTAACAACTCCGCCCCATTGACGCAAATGGGCGGTAG
GCGTGTACGGTGGGAGGTCTATATAAGCAGAGCTCTCTGGCTAACTAGAGAACCCACTGCTTACTGGCTT
ATCGAAATTAATACGACTCACTATAGGGAAGCTTCTTGTTCTTTTTGCAGAAGCTCAGAATAAACGCTCA
ACTTTGGCCTCGAGGCCACCATGGCTTCCTCCCCTCCAAAGAAAAAGAGAAAGGTTGCGGCCGCTGACTA
CAAGGATGACGACGATAAAAGTTGGAAGGACGCAAGTGGTTGGTCTAGAATGCATGCGGCCCCGCGACGG
CGTGCTGCGCAACCCTCCGACGCTTCGCCGGCCGCGCAGGTGGATCTACGCACGCTCGGCTACAGTCAGC
AGCAGCAAGAGAAGATCAAACCGAAGGTGCGTTCGACAGTGGCGCAGCACCACGAGGCACTGGTGGGCCA
TGGGTTTACACACGCGCACATCGTTGCGCTCAGCCAACACCCGGCAGCGTTAGGGACCGTCGCTGTCACG
TATCAGCACATAATCACGGCGTTGCCAGAGGCGACACACGAAGACATCGTTGGCGTCGGCAAACAGTGGT
CCGGCGCACGCGCCCTGGAGGCCTTGCTCACGGATGCGGGGGAGTTGAGAGGTCCGCCGTTACAGTTGGA
CACAGGCCAACTTGTGAAGATTGCAAAACGTGGCGGCGTGACCGCAATGGAGGCAGTGCATGCATCGCGC
AATGCGCTCACGGGAGCACCCCTCAAGGAGACGGGCGCCGCTACAGGGCGCGTCCCATTCGCCATTCAGG
CTGCGCAACTGTTGGGAAGGGCGATCGGTGCGGGCCTCTTCGCTATTACGCCAGCTGGCGAAAGGGGGAT
GTGCTGCAAGGCGATTAAGTTGGGTAACGCCAGGGTTTTCCCAGTCACGACGTTGTAAAACGACGGCCAG
TGAGCGCGCGTAATACGACTCACTATAGGGCGAATTGGGTACCGGGCCCCCCCTCGAGGTCCTCCAGCTT
TTGTTCCCTTTAGTGAGGGTTAATTGCGCGCTTGGCGTAATCATGGTCATAGCTGTTTCCTGTGTGAAAT
TGTTATCCGCTCACAATTCCACACAACATACGAGCCGGAAGCATAAAGTGTAAAGCCTGGGGTGCCTAAT
GAGTGAGCTAACTCACATTAATTGCGTTGCGCTCACTGCCCGCTTTCCACCGGTCGTCTCCACCCCTGAG
CAGGTAGTGGCTATTGCATCCAACATAGGGGGCAGACCCGCACTGGAGTCAATCGTGGCCCAGCTTTCGA
GGCCGGACCCCGCGCTGGCCGCACTCACTAATGATCATCTTGTAGCGCTGGCCTGCCTCGGCGGACGTCC
TGCCATGGATGCAGTGAAAAAGGGATTGCCGCACGCGCCGGAATTGATCAGATCCCAGCTAGTGAAATCT
GAATTGGAAGAGAAGAAATCTGAACTTAGACATAAATTGAAATATGTGCCACATGAATATATTGAATTGA
TTGAAATCGCAAGAAATTCAACTCAGGATAGAATCCTTGAAATGAAGGTGATGGAGTTCTTTATGAAGGT
TTATGGTTATCGTGGTAAACATTTGGGTGGATCAAGGAAACCAGACGGAGCAATTTATACTGTCGGATCT
CCTATTGATTACGGTGTGATCGTTGATACTAAGGCATATTCAGGAGGTTATAATCTTCCAATTGGTCAAG
CAGATGAAATGCAAAGATATGTCGAAGAGAATCAAACAAGAAACAAGCATATCAACCCTAATGAATGGTG
GAAAGTCTATCCATCTTCAGTAACAGAATTTAAGTTCTTGTTTGTGAGTGGTCATTTCAAAGGAAACTAC
AAAGCTCAGCTTACAAGATTGAATCATATCACTAATTGTAATGGAGCTGTTCTTAGTGTAGAAGAGCTTT
TGATTGGTGGAGAAATGATTAAAGCTGGTACATTGACACTTGAGGAAGTGAGAAGGAAATTTAATAACGG
TGAGATAAACTTTTAAAAAATCAGCCTCGACTGTGCCTTCTAGTTGCC
