>Addgene plasmid #50705 | ptCMV-153/47-VR-NI | addgene partial sequence | sequence record 79227 | CMV-F 5'-CGCAAATGGGCGGTAGGCGTG-3'
CTCTCTGGCTAACTAGAGAACCCACTGCTTACTGGCTTATCGAAATTAATACGACTCACTATAGGGAAGC
TTCTTGTTCTTTTTGCAGAAGCTCAGAATAAACGCTCAACTTTGGCCTCGAGGCCACCATGGCTTCCTCC
CCTCCAAAGAAAAAGAGAAAGGTTGCGGCCGCTGACTACAAGGATGACGACGATAAAAGTTGGAAGGACG
CAAGTGGTTGGTCTAGAATGCATGCGGCCCCGCGACGGCGTGCTGCGCAACCCTCCGACGCTTCGCCGGC
CGCGCAGGTGGATCTACGCACGCTCGGCTACAGTCAGCAGCAGCAAGAGAAGATCAAACCGAAGGTGCGT
TCGACAGTGGCGCAGCACCACGAGGCACTGGTGGGCCATGGGTTTACACACGCGCACATCGTTGCGCTCA
GCCAACACCCGGCAGCGTTAGGGACCGTCGCTGTCACGTATCAGCACATAATCACGGCGTTGCCAGAGGC
GACACACGAAGACATCGTTGGCGTCGGCAAACAGTGGTCCGGCGCACGCGCCCTGGAGGCCTTGCTCACG
GATGCGGGGGAGTTGAGAGGTCCGCCGTTACAGTTGGACACAGGCCAACTTGTGAAGATTGCAAAACGTG
GCGGCGTGACCGCAATGGAGGCAGTGCATGCATCGCGCAATGCGCTCACGGGAGCACCCCTCAAGGAGAC
GGGCGCCGCTACAGGGCGCGTCCCATTCGCCATTCAGGCTGCGCAACTGTTGGGAAGGGCGATCGGTGCG
GGCCTCTTCGCTATTACGCCAGCTGGCGAAAGGGGGATGTGCTGCAAGGCGATTAAGTTGGGTAACGCC
