>Addgene plasmid #50705 | ptCMV-153/47-VR-NI | addgene partial sequence | sequence record 79274 | M13pUC-fwd 5'-CCCAGTCACGACGTTGTAAAACG-3'
GACTCACTATAGGGCGAATTGGGTACCGGGCCCCCCCTCGAGGTCCTCCAGCTTTTGTTCCCTTTAGTGA
GGGTTAATTGCGCGCTTGGCGTAATCATGGTCATAGCTGTTTCCTGTGTGAAATTGTTATCCGCTCACAA
TTCCACACAACATACGAGCCGGAAGCATAAAGTGTAAAGCCTGGGGTGCCTAATGAGTGAGCTAACTCAC
ATTAATTGCGTTGCGCTCACTGCCCGCTTTCCACCGGTCGTCTCCACCCCTGAGCAGGTAGTGGCTATTG
CATCCAACATAGGGGGCAGACCCGCACTGGAGTCAATCGTGGCCCAGCTTTCGAGGCCGGACCCCGCGCT
GGCCGCACTCACTAATGATCATCTTGTAGCGCTGGCCTGCCTCGGCGGACGTCCTGCCATGGATGCAGTG
AAAAAGGGATTGCCGCACGCGCCGGAATTGATCAGATCCCAGCTAGTGAAATCTGAATTGGAAGAGAAGA
AATCTGAACTTAGACATAAATTGAAATATGTGCCACATGAATATATTGAATTGATTGAAATCGCAAGAAA
TTCAACTCAGGATAGAATCCTTGAAATGAAGGTGATGGAGTTCTTTATGAAGGTTTATGGTTATCGTGGT
AAACATTTGGGTGGATCAAGGAAACCAGACGGAGCAATTTATACTGTCGGATCTCCTATTGATTACGGTG
TGATCGTTGATACTAAGGCATATTCAGGAGGTTATAATCTTCCAATTGGTCAAGCAGATGAA
